Addgene plasmid #197850: pJMC-3-Empty
Purpose: (Empty Backbone) Level 1 module 3 empty
Depositing lab: Daniel Voytas. Depositing organization: University of Minnesota. Publication: An extensible vector toolkit and parts library for advanced engineering of plant genomes. Chamness JC, Kumar J, Cruz AJ, Rhuby E, Holum MJ, Cody JP, Tibebu R, Gamo ME, Starker CG, Zhang F, Voytas DF. Plant Genome. 2023 Mar 9:e20312. doi: 10.1002/tpg2.20312. PubMed 36896468.
Backbone
  Vector backbone: Unspecified
  Backbone manufacturer: Self-made
  Vector type: Unspecified
Growth in bacteria
  Bacterial resistance: Ampicillin, 100 μg/mL
  Growth temperature: 37°C
  Growth strain: DH5alpha
  Copy number: High Copy
Gene/Insert
  Gene/Insert name: None
Terms and licenses: Academic/Nonprofit Terms; Industry Terms: Not Available to Industry
Depositor comments: Please visit https://www.biorxiv.org/content/10.1101/2022.10.15.511792v1 for bioRxiv preprint.
How to cite: pJMC-3-Empty was a gift from Daniel Voytas (Addgene plasmid # 197850 ; http://n2t.net/addgene:197850 ; RRID:Addgene_197850)
