[The description below was written by a language model from this plasmid's Addgene catalogue record and pLannotate feature annotations shown in this document.]
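Description:
pJMC-3-Empty is a small (about 2.1 kb) empty backbone plasmid from a modular vector toolkit and parts library developed for plant genome engineering. In that system it is the empty "Level 1, module 3" vector, meaning it occupies the third module position at the first assembly level without contributing a functional cassette. The catalogue lists no insert, and both the backbone and the vector type are recorded as unspecified (self-made).

The annotated sequence is essentially a minimal bacterial maintenance unit. An AmpR promoter drives the bla gene, whose β-lactamase product confers resistance to ampicillin and related antibiotics. A high-copy ColE1/pMB1/pUC-type origin supports replication in E. coli, which matches the high-copy designation and the use of a standard cloning strain in the record. A 23-nt match to the RSF origin is also annotated at the start of the sequence, but a fragment this short is probably a residual or coincidental similarity rather than a working second origin. No plant promoters, terminators, reporters, T-DNA borders or plant selectable markers are annotated, and the feature table does not mark the cloning or assembly sites that define the module position, so the record does not state the assembly chemistry or the flanking junctions.

As far as the record supports, the plasmid is used as a placeholder or spacer in the module 3 slot when a multi-module plant construct does not need a cassette there. It may also serve as a recipient backbone for building new module 3 parts within the toolkit.
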