Features (pLannotate 1.2.2; 4 found; start..end, strand, type, name):
      1..23      +  rep_origin     RSF ori (fragment): Plasmids containing the RSF 1030 origin of replication can be propagated in E. coli cells that contain additional plasmids with compatible origins.
    145..245     +  promoter       AmpR promoter: bla
    249..1106    +  CDS            AmpR: β-lactamase; bla; confers resistance to ampicillin, carbenicillin, and related antibiotics
   1313..1901    +  rep_origin     ori: high-copy-number ColE1/pMB1/pBR322/pUC origin of replication
>Addgene plasmid #197850 | pJMC-3-Empty | addgene full sequence | sequence record 390627 | Addgene NGS Result
GTCAGTGAGCGAGGAAGCGGAAGAGCGCCCACCTGCTTTTCACCGGCGCGCCGGAGAGATCGCGCACGCC
CGCTGAGCTCCCCATTTTGCAGGTGTGATGAAAAGCCTTAGGGTCAGGTGGCACTTTTCGGGGAAATGTG
CGATGAACCCCTATTTGTTTATTTTTCTAAATACATTCAAATATGTATCCGCTAATGAGACAATAACCCT
GATAAATGCTTCAATTATATTGAAAAAGGAAGAGTATTAGTATCCAACATTTCCGTGTCGCCCTTATTCA
CTTTTTTGCGGCCTTCTGCCTTCCTGTTTTTGCTCACCCAGAAACGCTGGTGAAAGTAAAAGATGCTGAA
GATCAGTTGGGTGCCCGAGTGGGTTACATTGAACTGGATCTCAACAGCGGCAAAATCTTAGAGAGTTTTC
GCCCCGAAGAACGCTTCCCAATGATGAGCACTTTCAAAGTTCTGCTATGTGGCGCGGTGTTATCCCGTAT
TGATGCTGGGCAAGAGCAACTCGGTCGCCGCATACACTATTCTCAGAATGACTTGGTTGAGTATTCACCA
GTCACAGAAAAGCATCTTACGGATGGCATGACAGTAAGAGAATTATGTAGTGCTGCCATAACCATGAGTG
ATAACACTGCGGCCAACTTACTTCTGACAACGATTGGAGGACCGAAGGAGCTAACCGCTTTTTTGCACAA
CATGGGGGATCATGTAACTCGCCTTGATCGTTGGGAACCGGAGCTGAATGAAGCCATACCAAACGACGAG
CGTGACACCACGATGCCTGTAGCAATGGCAACAACTATCCGCAAACTATTAACTGGCGAACTACTTACTC
TTGCTTCACGCCAGCAACTCATTGACTGGATGGAGGCGGACAAAGTTGCAGGACCACTTCTGCGCTCGGC
ACTTCCGGCTGGCTGGTTTATTGCTGATAAATCTGGAGCCGGTGAGCGTGGCTCTCGCGGTATCATTGCA
GCACTGGGGCCAGATGGTAAGCCCTCCCGTATCGTAGTTATCTACACGACGGGGAGTCAGGCAACTATGG
ATGAACGAAATAGACAGATCGCTGAGATAGGTGCCTCACTGATTAAGCATTGGTAACTGTCAGACGAAGG
GAAATAAATAGTAGCCCGCCTGATGTGCGGGCTTTTTTTTGGTGGTGGTTACCAGTGTCGCTTAGCTACC
GTAGGTCCTCTTAGGCGGTCCGATTAGCGACATAGTCATCAATGCCTTGACGGCAAAATCCCTTAACGTG
AGTTTTCGTTCCACTGAGCGTCAGACCCCGTAGAAAAGATCAAAGGATCTTCTTGAGATCCTTTTTTTCT
GCGCGTAATCTGCTGCTTGCAAACAAAAAAACCACCGCTACCAGCGGTGGTTTGTTTGCCGGATCAAGAG
CTACTAACTCTTTTTCCGAAGGTAACTGGCTTCAGCAGAGCGCAGATACCAAATACTGTTCTTCTAGTGT
AGCCGTAGTTAGGCCACCACTTCAAGAACTCTGTAGCACCGCCTACATACCTCGCTCTGCTAATCCTGTT
ACCAGTGGCTGCTGCCAGTGGCGATAAGTCGTGTCTTACCGGGTTGGACTCAAGACGATAGTTACCGGAT
AAGGCGCAGCGGTCGGGCTGAACGGGGGGTTCGTGCTCACAGCCCAGCTTGGAGCGAACGACCTACACCG
AACTGAGATACCTACAGCGTGAGCTATGAGAAAGCGCCACGCTTCCCGAAGGGAGAAAGGCGGACAGGTA
TCCGGTAAGCGGCAGGGTCGGAACAGGAGAGCGCACGAGGGAGCTTCCAGGGGGAAACGCCTGGTATCTT
TATAGTCCTGTCGGGTTTCGCCACCTCTGACTTGAGCGTCGATTTTTGTGATGCTCGTCAGGGGGGCGGA
GCCTATGGAAAAACGCCAGCAACGCGGCCTTTTTACGGTTCCTGGCCTTTTGCTGGCCTTTTGCTCACAT
GTTCTTTCCTGCGTTATCCCCTGATTCTGTGGATAACCGTATTACCGCCTTTGAGTGAGCTGATACCGCT
CGCCGCAGCCGAACGACCGAGCGCAGCGA
